Addgene plasmid #118469: pcDNA3-sapphireCKAR(T/A)
Purpose: Negative-control mutant for sapphireCKAR biosensor.
Depositing lab: Jin Zhang. Depositing organization: University of California, San Diego (UCSD). Publication: Single-fluorophore biosensors for sensitive and multiplexed detection of signalling activities. Mehta S, Zhang Y, Roth RH, Zhang JF, Mo A, Tenner B, Huganir RL, Zhang J. Nat Cell Biol. 2018 Sep 24. pii: 10.1038/s41556-018-0200-6. doi: 10.1038/s41556-018-0200-6. PubMed 30250062.
Backbone
  Vector backbone: pcDNA3
  Backbone manufacturer: Invitrogen
  Backbone size w/o insert (bp): 5517
  Total vector size (bp): 6753
  Vector type: Mammalian Expression
  Selectable markers: Neomycin (select with G418)
Growth in bacteria
  Bacterial resistance: Ampicillin, 100 μg/mL
  Growth temperature: 37°C
  Growth strain: DH5alpha
  Copy number: High Copy
Gene/Insert
  Gene/Insert name: sapphireCKAR(T/A)
  Species: Synthetic
  Insert size (bp): 1236
  Mutation: Contains Thr-to-Ala mutation in substrate sequence.
  Promoter: CMV
  Tag / fusion protein: 6xHIS (N terminal on backbone); T7 tag (gene 10 leader) (N terminal on backbone); Xpress (TM) tag (N terminal on backbone)
  Cloning method: Restriction Enzyme; 5′ cloning site BamHI (not destroyed); 3′ cloning site EcoRI (not destroyed)
  Sequencing primers: 5′ CMV forward; 3′ BGH reverse
Terms and licenses: Academic/Nonprofit Terms; Industry Terms: Not Available to Industry
How to cite: pcDNA3-sapphireCKAR(T/A) was a gift from Jin Zhang (Addgene plasmid # 118469 ; http://n2t.net/addgene:118469 ; RRID:Addgene_118469)
