[The description below was written by a language model from this plasmid's Addgene catalogue record and pLannotate feature annotations shown in this document.]
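Description:
pcDNA3-sapphireCKAR(T/A) is a mammalian expression plasmid of about 6.75 kb built on the Invitrogen pcDNA3 backbone. It encodes a negative-control version of sapphireCKAR, a synthetic single-fluorophore kinase activity biosensor. In bacteria it is maintained as a high-copy plasmid through a ColE1/pUC-type origin and selected with ampicillin via the AmpR (β-lactamase) gene. An f1 origin is also present. For mammalian cells, an SV40 promoter drives a neomycin phosphotransferase cassette ending in an SV40 poly(A) signal, which allows G418 selection of stable transfectants.

The 1.2 kb insert was cloned between BamHI and EcoRI sites, both of which are retained. It is transcribed from the CMV immediate-early enhancer/promoter and terminated by the bovine growth hormone polyadenylation signal. T7 and SP6 promoters flank the insert. Upstream and in frame, the backbone supplies an N-terminal 6xHis tag, the T7 gene 10 leader tag and an Xpress epitope with its enterokinase site. These tags can be used for detection or purification.

Automated annotation of the coding region finds a GFP-family segment, labelled cEGFP, which probably corresponds to the sapphire fluorophore. This is followed by a fragment matching yeast Rad53, consistent with a phosphoamino acid-binding domain of the type used in such sensors. In a design like this, phosphorylation of a substrate peptide and its capture by the binding domain would alter the fluorescence. The record states that the substrate sequence here carries a Thr-to-Ala substitution, which should remove the phosphoacceptor residue so that the sensor cannot respond. The construct is therefore used alongside the wild-type sensor in live-cell imaging to confirm that signal changes depend on phosphorylation.
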