Features (pLannotate 1.2.2; 25 found; start..end, strand, type, name):
     28..80      -  misc_feature   bom (fragment): basis of mobility region from pBR322
    235..614     +  enhancer       CMV enhancer: human cytomegalovirus immediate early enhancer
    615..818     +  promoter       CMV promoter: human cytomegalovirus (CMV) immediate early promoter
    814..847     +  LTR            5' LTR (truncated) (fragment): truncated 5' long terminal repeat (LTR) from HIV-1
    863..881     +  promoter       T7 promoter: promoter for bacteriophage T7 RNA polymerase
    922..942     +  CDS            capTEV™ (fragment): composite tag for in vivo biotinylation, TEV protease cleavage, and 6xHis tagging
    943..975     +  CDS            T7 tag (gene 10 leader): leader peptide from bacteriophage T7 gene 10 promotes efficient translation in E. coli
    979..1002    +  CDS            Xpress™ tag: Xpress™ epitope tag, including an enterokinase recognition and cleavage site
   1087..1809    +  CDS            cEGFP: cEGFP is a basic (constitutively fluorescent) green fluorescent protein published in 2008, derived from Aequorea victoria.
   1819..2241    +  CDS            RAD53 (fragment): RAD53_YEAST - Also known as MEC2, SAD1, SPK1. Experimental evidence at protein level: Swiss-Prot protein existence level 1. Controls S-phase checkpoint as well as G1 and G2 DNA damage checkpoints. Phosphorylates proteins on serine, threonine, and tyrosine. Prevents entry into anaphase and mitotic exit after DNA damage via regulation of the Polo kinase CDC5. Seems to be involved in the phosphorylation of RPH1. From Saccharomyces cerevisiae (strain ATCC 204508 / S288c) (Baker's yeast).
   2305..2323    -  promoter       SP6 promoter: promoter for bacteriophage SP6 RNA polymerase
   2349..2573    +  polyA_signal   bGH poly(A) signal: bovine growth hormone polyadenylation signal
   2577..2598    +  promoter       SV40 promoter (fragment): SV40 enhancer and early promoter
   2619..3047    +  rep_origin     f1 ori (sequence partly withheld): f1 bacteriophage origin of replication; arrow indicates direction of (+) strand synthesis
   3061..3390    +  promoter       SV40 promoter: SV40 enhancer and early promoter
   3457..4248    +  CDS            neo: KKA2_KLEPN - Also known as kan, nptII. Experimental evidence at protein level: Swiss-Prot protein existence level 1. Resistance to kanamycin, neomycin, paromomycin, ribostamycin, butirosin and gentamicin B. From Klebsiella pneumoniae.
   4272..4430    +  CDS            ble (fragment): BLE_KLEPN - Experimental evidence at protein level: Swiss-Prot protein existence level 1. Binding protein with a strong affinity to the bleomycin family of antibiotics. Binds to CL990; an antimitotic-antibiotic compound. From Klebsiella pneumoniae.
   4425..4546    +  polyA_signal   SV40 poly(A) signal: SV40 polyadenylation signal
   4619..4635    -  protein_bind   lac operator: The lac repressor binds to the lac operator to inhibit transcription in E. coli. This inhibition can be relieved by adding lactose or isopropyl-β-D-thiogalactopyranoside (IPTG). lac repressor encoded by lacI
   4643..4673    -  promoter       lac promoter: promoter for the E. coli lac operon
   4688..4709    -  protein_bind   CAP binding site: CAP binding activates transcription in the presence of cAMP. E. coli catabolite activator protein
   4722..4814    -  CDS            lacI (fragment): lac repressor; lacI; The lac repressor binds to the lac operator to inhibit transcription in E. coli. This inhibition can be relieved by adding lactose or isopropyl-β-D-thiogalactopyranoside (IPTG).
   4997..5585    -  rep_origin     ori: high-copy-number ColE1/pMB1/pBR322/pUC origin of replication
   5756..6616    -  CDS            AmpR: β-lactamase; bla; confers resistance to ampicillin, carbenicillin, and related antibiotics
   6617..6721    -  promoter       AmpR promoter: bla
>Addgene plasmid #118469 | pcDNA3-sapphireCKAR(T/A) | addgene full sequence | sequence record 230260 | Addgene NGS Result
GACGGATCGGGAGATCTCCCGATCCCCTATGGTGCACTCTCAGTACAATCTGCTCTGATGCCGCATAGTT
AAGCCAGTATCTGCTCCCTGCTTGTGTGTTGGAGGTCGCTGAGTAGTGCGCGAGCAAAATTTAAGCTACA
ACAAGGCAAGGCTTGACCGACAATTGCATGAAGAATCTGCTTAGGGTTAGGCGTTTTGCGCTGCTTCGCG
ATGTACGGGCCAGATATACGCGTTGACATTGATTATTGACTAGTTATTAATAGTAATCAATTACGGGGTC
ATTAGTTCATAGCCCATATATGGAGTTCCGCGTTACATAACTTACGGTAAATGGCCCGCCTGGCTGACCG
CCCAACGACCCCCGCCCATTGACGTCAATAATGACGTATGTTCCCATAGTAACGCCAATAGGGACTTTCC
ATTGACGTCAATGGGTGGAGTATTTACGGTAAACTGCCCACTTGGCAGTACATCAAGTGTATCATATGCC
AAGTACGCCCCCTATTGACGTCAATGACGGTAAATGGCCCGCCTGGCATTATGCCCAGTACATGACCTTA
TGGGACTTTCCTACTTGGCAGTACATCTACGTATTAGTCATCGCTATTACCATGGTGATGCGGTTTTGGC
AGTACATCAATGGGCGTGGATAGCGGTTTGACTCACGGGGATTTCCAAGTCTCCACCCCATTGACGTCAA
TGGGAGTTTGTTTTGGCACCAAAATCAACGGGACTTTCCAAAATGTCGTAACAACTCCGCCCCATTGACG
CAAATGGGCGGTAGGCGTGTACGGTGGGAGGTCTATATAAGCAGAGCTCTCTGGCTAACTAGAGAACCCA
CTGCTTACTGGCTTATCGAAATTAATACGACTCACTATAGGGAGACCCAAGCTTGCGGCCGCCACCATGG
TGCGGGGTTCTCATCATCATCATCATCATGGTATGGCTAGCATGACTGGTGGACAGCAAATGGGTCGGGA
TCTGTACGACGATGACGATAAGGATCCCATGCGATTCAGAAGATTCCAGGCGTTGAAGGACAAGGCTAAG
GCTGGCGGCACCGGCGGCAGCGAGCTCAGCGCGATCAACGTGTATATCATGGCTGACAAACAGAAGAACG
GTATCAAGGCCAACTTCAAGATCCGCCACAACATCGAAGACGGCGGCGTTCAGCTGGCTGATCACTACCA
GCAGAACACCCCAATCGGCGACGGCCCTGTTCTGCTGCCTGACAACCACTACTTAAGCATCCAGTCTAAA
CTGTCCAAAGACCCAAACGAGAAGCGCGACCACATGGTTCTGCTGGAATTTGTTACCGCCGCTGGTATCA
CCCACGGCATGGACGAACTGTACAAGGGCGGCACCGGGGGATCTATGGTTTCCAAAGGCGAGGAACTGTT
CACTGGTGTTGTTCCTATCCTGGTTGAACTGGACGGCGACGTTAACGGCCACAAATTCAGCGTTAGCGGG
GAAGGCGAAGGAGACGCTACCTACGGCAAGCTGACTCTGAAGTTCATCTGCACCACTGGCAAGCTGCCTG
TTCCTTGGCCTACCCTGGTTACTACCTTCTCCTATGGTGTTATGGTTTTCGCCAGATATCCTGACCACAT
GAAGCAGCACGACTTCTTCAAGAGCGCCATGCCTGAGGGCTACGTTCAGGAACGCACCATCTTTTTCAAG
GACGACGGCAACTATAAGACACGCGCTGAGGTTAAGTTCGAGGGCGACACTCTGGTTAACCGCATCGAGC
TGAAGGGCATCGACTTCAAGGAGGACGGCAACATCCTGGGCCATAAGCTTGAATATAACAGCATGCATAA
GTTTTCTCAAGAACAGATCGGCGAAAACATTGTGTGCAGGGTCATTTGTACCACGGGTCAAATTCCCATC
CGAGATTTGTCAGCTGATATTTCACAAGTGCTTAAGGAAAAACGATCCATAAAGAAAGTTTGGACATTTG
GTAGAAACCCAGCCTGTGACTATCATTTAGGAAACATTTCAAGACTGTCAAATAAGCATTTCCAAATACT
ACTAGGAGAAGACGGTAACCTTTTATTGAATGACATTTCCACTAATGGGACCTGGTTAAATGGGCAAAAA
GTCGAGAAGAACAGCAATCAGTTACTGTCTCAAGGTGATGAAATAACCGTTGGTGTAGGCGTGGAATCAG
ATATTTTATCTCTGGTCATTTTCATAAACGACAAATTTAAGCAGTGCCTCGAGCAGAACAAAGTTGATCG
CTAAGAATTCTGCAGATATCCATCACACTGGCGGCCGCTCGAGCATGCATCTAGAGGGCCCTATTCTATA
GTGTCACCTAAATGCTAGAGCTCGCTGATCAGCCTCGACTGTGCCTTCTAGTTGCCAGCCATCTGTTGTT
TGCCCCTCCCCCGTGCCTTCCTTGACCCTGGAAGGTGCCACTCCCACTGTCCTTTCCTAATAAAATGAGG
AAATTGCATCGCATTGTCTGAGTAGGTGTCATTCTATTCTGGGGGGTGGGGTGGGGCAGGACAGCAAGGG
GGAGGATTGGGAAGACAATAGCAGGCATGCTGGGGATGCGGTGGGCTCTATGGCTTCTGAGGCGGAAAGA
ACCAGCTGGGGCTCTAGGGGGTATCCCC
[124 nt withheld, positions 2619-2742]
C
[91 nt withheld, positions 2744-2834]
A
[49 nt withheld, positions 2836-2884]
CCTTTGACGTTGGAGTCCACGTTCTTT
[37 nt withheld, positions 2912-2948]
ACCCTATCTCGGTCTATTCTTTTGATTTATAAGGGATTTTGCCGATTTCGGCCTATTGGTTAAAAAATGA
GCTGATTTAACAAAAATTTAACGCGAATTAATTCTGTGGAATGTGTGTCAGTTAGGGTGTGGAAAGTCCC
CAGGCTCCCCAGCAGGCAGAAGTATGCAAAGCATGCATCTCAATTAGTCAGCAACCAGGTGTGGAAAGTC
CCCAGGCTCCCCAGCAGGCAGAAGTATGCAAAGCATGCATCTCAATTAGTCAGCAACCATAGTCCCGCCC
CTAACTCCGCCCATCCCGCCCCTAACTCCGCCCAGTTCCGCCCATTCTCCGCCCCATGGCTGACTAATTT
TTTTTATTTATGCAGAGGCCGAGGCCGCCTCTGCCTCTGAGCTATTCCAGAAGTAGTGAGGAGGCTTTTT
TGGAGGCCTAGGCTTTTGCAAAAAGCTCCCGGGAGCTTGTATATCCATTTTCGGATCTGATCAAGAGACA
GGATGAGGATCGTTTCGCATGATTGAACAAGATGGATTGCACGCAGGTTCTCCGGCCGCTTGGGTGGAGA
GGCTATTCGGCTATGACTGGGCACAACAGACAATCGGCTGCTCTGATGCCGCCGTGTTCCGGCTGTCAGC
GCAGGGGCGCCCGGTTCTTTTTGTCAAGACCGACCTGTCCGGTGCCCTGAATGAACTGCAGGACGAGGCA
GCGCGGCTATCGTGGCTGGCCACGACGGGCGTTCCTTGCGCAGCTGTGCTCGACGTTGTCACTGAAGCGG
GAAGGGACTGGCTGCTATTGGGCGAAGTGCCGGGGCAGGATCTCCTGTCATCTCACCTTGCTCCTGCCGA
GAAAGTATCCATCATGGCTGATGCAATGCGGCGGCTGCATACGCTTGATCCGGCTACCTGCCCATTCGAC
CACCAAGCGAAACATCGCATCGAGCGAGCACGTACTCGGATGGAAGCCGGTCTTGTCGATCAGGATGATC
TGGACGAAGAGCATCAGGGGCTCGCGCCAGCCGAACTGTTCGCCAGGCTCAAGGCGCGCATGCCCGACGG
CGAGGATCTCGTCGTGACCCATGGCGATGCCTGCTTGCCGAATATCATGGTGGAAAATGGCCGCTTTTCT
GGATTCATCGACTGTGGCCGGCTGGGTGTGGCGGACCGCTATCAGGACATAGCGTTGGCTACCCGTGATA
TTGCTGAAGAGCTTGGCGGCGAATGGGCTGACCGCTTCCTCGTGCTTTACGGTATCGCCGCTCCCGATTC
GCAGCGCATCGCCTTCTATCGCCTTCTTGACGAGTTCTTCTGAGCGGGACTCTGGGGTTCGAAATGACCG
ACCAAGCGACGCCCAACCTGCCATCACGAGATTTCGATTCCACCGCCGCCTTCTATGAAAGGTTGGGCTT
CGGAATCGTTTTCCGGGACGCCGGCTGGATGATCCTCCAGCGCGGGGATCTCATGCTGGAGTTCTTCGCC
CACCCCAACTTGTTTATTGCAGCTTATAATGGTTACAAATAAAGCAATAGCATCACAAATTTCACAAATA
AAGCATTTTTTTCACTGCATTCTAGTTGTGGTTTGTCCAAACTCATCAATGTATCTTATCATGTCTGTAT
ACCGTCGACCTCTAGCTAGAGCTTGGCGTAATCATGGTCATAGCTGTTTCCTGTGTGAAATTGTTATCCG
CTCACAATTCCACACAACATACGAGCCGGAAGCATAAAGTGTAAAGCCTGGGGTGCCTAATGAGTGAGCT
AACTCACATTAATTGCGTTGCGCTCACTGCCCGCTTTCCAGTCGGGAAACCTGTCGTGCCAGCTGCATTA
ATGAATCGGCCAACGCGCGGGGAGAGGCGGTTTGCGTATTGGGCGCTCTTCCGCTTCCTCGCTCACTGAC
TCGCTGCGCTCGGTCGTTCGGCTGCGGCGAGCGGTATCAGCTCACTCAAAGGCGGTAATACGGTTATCCA
CAGAATCAGGGGATAACGCAGGAAAGAACATGTGAGCAAAAGGCCAGCAAAAGGCCAGGAACCGTAAAAA
GGCCGCGTTGCTGGCGTTTTTCCATAGGCTCCGCCCCCCTGACGAGCATCACAAAAATCGACGCTCAAGT
CAGAGGTGGCGAAACCCGACAGGACTATAAAGATACCAGGCGTTTCCCCCTGGAAGCTCCCTCGTGCGCT
CTCCTGTTCCGACCCTGCCGCTTACCGGATACCTGTCCGCCTTTCTCCCTTCGGGAAGCGTGGCGCTTTC
TCATAGCTCACGCTGTAGGTATCTCAGTTCGGTGTAGGTCGTTCGCTCCAAGCTGGGCTGTGTGCACGAA
CCCCCCGTTCAGCCCGACCGCTGCGCCTTATCCGGTAACTATCGTCTTGAGTCCAACCCGGTAAGACACG
ACTTATCGCCACTGGCAGCAGCCACTGGTAACAGGATTAGCAAAGCGAGGTATGTAGGCGGTGCTACAGA
GTTCTTGAAGTGGTGGCCTAACTACGGCTACACTAGAAGAACAGTATTTGGTATCTGCGCTCTGCTGAAG
CCAGTTACCTTCGGAAAAAGAGTTGGTAGCTCTTGATCCGGCAAACAAACCACCGCTGGTAGCGGTGGTT
TTTTTGTTTGCAAGCAGCAGATTACGCGCAGAAAAAAAGGATCTCAAGAAGATCCTTTGATCTTTTCTAC
GGGGTCTGACGCTCAGTGGAACGAAAACTCACGTTAAGGGATTTTGGTCATGAGATTATCAAAAAGGATC
TTCACCTAGATCCTTTTAAATTAAAAATGAAGTTTTAAATCAATCTAAAGTATATATGAGTAAACTTGGT
CTGACAGTTACCAATGCTTAATCAGTGAGGCACCTATCTCAGCGATCTGTCTATTTCGTTCATCCATAGT
TGCCTGACTCCCCGTCGTGTAGATAACTACGATACGGGAGGGCTTACCATCTGGCCCCAGTGCTGCAATG
ATACCGCGAGACCCACGCTCACCGGCTCCAGATTTATCAGCAATAAACCAGCCAGCCGGAAGGGCCGAGC
GCAGAAGTGGTCCTGCAACTTTATCCGCCTCCATCCAGTCTATTAATTGTTGCCGGGAAGCTAGAGTAAG
TAGTTCGCCAGTTAATAGTTTGCGCAACGTTGTTGCCATTGCTACAGGCATCGTGGTGTCACGCTCGTCG
TTTGGTATGGCTTCATTCAGCTCCGGTTCCCAACGATCAAGGCGAGTTACATGATCCCCCATGTTGTGCA
AAAAAGCGGTTAGCTCCTTCGGTCCTCCGATCGTTGTCAGAAGTAAGTTGGCCGCAGTGTTATCACTCAT
GGTTATGGCAGCACTGCATAATTCTCTTACTGTCATGCCATCCGTAAGATGCTTTTCTGTGACTGGTGAG
TACTCAACCAAGTCATTCTGAGAATAGTGTATGCGGCGACCGAGTTGCTCTTGCCCGGCGTCAATACGGG
ATAATACCGCGCCACATAGCAGAACTTTAAAAGTGCTCATCATTGGAAAACGTTCTTCGGGGCGAAAACT
CTCAAGGATCTTACCGCTGTTGAGATCCAGTTCGATGTAACCCACTCGTGCACCCAACTGATCTTCAGCA
TCTTTTACTTTCACCAGCGTTTCTGGGTGAGCAAAAACAGGAAGGCAAAATGCCGCAAAAAAGGGAATAA
GGGCGACACGGAAATGTTGAATACTCATACTCTTCCTTTTTCAATATTATTGAAGCATTTATCAGGGTTA
TTGTCTCATGAGCGGATACATATTTGAATGTATTTAGAAAAATAAACAAATAGGGGTTCCGCGCACATTT
CCCCGAAAAGTGCCACCTGACGTC
